>Addgene plasmid #102674 | pZH521 | addgene full sequence | sequence record 199585 | Addgene NGS Result
TCCCTATCAGTGATAGAGATTGACATCCCTATCAGTGATAGAGATACTGAGCACATCAGCAGGACGCACT
GACCGAATTCATTAAATTCGAGAAAGGTACCGCATGAGTAAAGGAGAAGAACTTTTCACTGGAGTTGTCC
CAATTCTTGTTGAATTAGATGGTGATGTTAATGGGCACAAATTTTCTGTCAGTGGAGAGGGTGAAGGTGA
TGCAACATACGGAAAACTTACCCTTAAATTTATTTGCACTACTGGAAAACTACCTGTTCCATGGCCAACA
CTTGTCACTACTTTCGCGTATGGTCTTCAATGCTTTGCGAGATACCCAGATCATATGAAACAGCATGACT
TTTTCAAGAGTGCCATGCCCGAAGGTTATGTACAGGAAAGAACTATATTTTTCAAAGATGACGGGAACTA
CAAGACACGTGCTGAAGTCAAGTTTGAAGGTGATACCCTTGTTAATAGAATCGAGTTAAAAGGTATTGAT
TTTAAAGAAGATGGAAACATTCTTGGACACAAATTGGAATACAACTATAACTCACACAATGTATACATCA
TGGCAGACAAACAAAAGAATGGAATCAAAGTTAACTTCAAAATTAGACACAACATTGAAGATGGAAGCGT
TCAACTAGCAGACCATTATCAACAAAATACTCCAATTGGCGATGGCCCTGTCCTTTTACCAGACAACCAT
TACCTGTCCACACAATCTGCCCTTTCGAAAGATCCCAACGAAAAGAGAGACCACATGGTCCTTCTTGAGT
TTGTAACAGCTGCTGGGATTACACATGGCATGGATGAACTATACAAATAATAATCTAGCATAAAACGAAA
GGCTCAGTCGAAAGACTGGGCCTTTCGTTTTATCACAGCTAACACCACGTCGTCCCTATCTGCTGCCCTA
GGTCTATGAGTGGTTGCTGGATAACTTTACGGGCATGCATAAGGCTCGTAATATATATTCAGGGAGACCA
CAACGGTTTCCCTCTACAAATAATTTTGTTTAACTTTAGGAGGATTTCACCATGTCTAGATTAGATAAAA
GTAAAGTGATTAACAGCGCATTAGAGCTGCTTAATGAGGTCGGAATCGAAGGTTTAACAACCCGTAAACT
CGCCCAGAAGCTAGGTGTAGAGCAGCCTACATTGTATTGGCATGTAAAAAATAAGCGGGCTTTGCTCGAC
GCCTTAGCCATTGAGATGTTAGATAGGCACCATACTCACTTTTGCCCTTTAGAAGGGGAAAGCTGGCAAG
ATTTTTTACGTAATAACGCTAAAAGTTTTAGATGTGCTTTACTAAGTCATCGCGATGGAGCAAAAGTACA
TTTAGGTACACGGCCTACAGAAAAACAGTATGAAACTCTCGAAAATCAATTAGCCTTTTTATGCCAACAA
GGTTTTTCACTAGAGAATGCATTATATGCACTCAGCGCTGTGGGGCATTTTACTTTAGGTTGCGTATTGG
AAGATCAAGAGCATCAAGTCGCTAAAGAAGAAAGGGAAACACCTACTACTGATAGTATGCCGCCATTATT
ACGACAAGCTATCGAATTATTTGATCACCAAGGTGCAGAGCCAGCCTTCTTATTCGGCCTTGAATTGATC
ATCTGCGGATTAGAAAAACAACTTAAATGTGAAAGTGGGTCTTAATAACTGCAGCCCGGGGGATCCCATG
GTACGCGTGCTAGAGGCATCAAATAAAACGAAAGGCTCAGTCGAAAGACTGGGCCTTTCGTTTTATAAGC
TTGGCGTAATCATGGTCATAGCTGTTTCCTGTGTGAAATTGTTATCCGCTCACAATTCCACACAACATAC
GAGCCGGAAGCATAAAGTGTAAAGCCTGGGGTGCCTAATGAGTGAGCTAACTCACATTAATTGCGTTGCG
CTCACTGCCCGCTTTCCAGTCGGGAAACCTGTCGTGCCAGCTGCATTAATGAATCGGCCAACGCGCGGGG
AGAGGCGGTTTGCGTATTGGGCGCTCTTCCGCTTCCTCGCTCACTGACTCGCTGCGCTCGGTCGTTCGGC
TGCGGCGAGCGGTATCAGCTCACTCAAAGGCGGTAATACGGTTATCCACAGAATCAGGGGATAACGCAGG
AAAGAACATGTGAGCAAAAGGCCAGCAAAAGGCCAGGAACCGTAAAAAGGCGCGCTAGCGGAGTGTATAC
TGGCTTACTATGTTGGCACTGATGAGGGTGTCAGTGAAGTGCTTCATGTGGCAGGAGAAAAAAGGCTGCA
CCGGTGCGTCAGCAGAATATGTGATACAGGATATATTCCGCTTCCTCGCTCACTGACTCGCTACGCTCGG
TCGTTCGACTGCGGCGAGCGGAAATGGCTTACGAACGGGGCGGAGATTTCCTGGAAGATGCCAGGAAGAT
ACTTAACAGGGAAGTGAGAGGGCCGCGGCAAAGCCGTTTTTCCATAGGCTCCGCCCCCCTGACAAGCATC
ACGAAATCTGACGCTCAAATCAGTGGTGGCGAAACCCGACAGGACTATAAAGATACCAGGCGTTTCCCCC
TGGCGGCTCCCTCGTGCGCTCTCCTGTTCCTGCCTTTCGGTTTACCGGTGTCATTCCGCTGTTATGGCCG
CGTTTGTCTCATTCCACGCCTGACACTCAGTTCCGGGTAGGCAGTTCGCTCCAAGCTGGACTGTATGCAC
GAACCCCCCGTTCAGTCCGACCGCTGCGCCTTATCCGGTAACTATCGTCTTGAGTCCAACCCGGAAAGAC
ATGCAAAAGCACCACTGGCAGCAGCCACTGGTAATTGATTTAGAGGAGTTAGTCTTGAAGTCATGCGCCG
GTTAAGGCTAAACTGAAAGGACAAGTTTTGGTGACTGCGCTCCTCCAAGCCAGTTACCTCGGTTCAAAGA
GTTGGTAGCTCAGAGAACCTTCGAAAAACCGCCCTGCAAGGCGGTTTTTTCGTTTTCAGAGCAAGAGATT
ACGCGCAGACCAAAACGATCTCAAGAAGATCATCTTATTAATCAGATAAAATATAGATCTTTTCTACGGG
GTCTGACGCTCAGTGGAACGAAAACTCACGTTAAGGGATTTTGGTCATGAGATTATCAAAAAGGATCTTC
ACCTAGATCCTTTTAAATTAAAAATGAAGTTTTAAATCAATCTAAAGTATATATGAGTAAACTTGGTCTG
ACAGTTACCAATGCTTAATCAGTGAGGCACCTATCTCAGCGATCTGTCTATTTCGTTCATCCATAGTTGC
CTGACTCCCCGTCGTGTAGATAACTACGATACGGGAGGGCTTACCATCTGGCCCCAGTGCTGCAATGATA
CCGCGAGACCCACGCTCACCGGCTCCAGATTTATCAGCAATAAACCAGCCAGCCGGAAGGGCCGAGCGCA
GAAGTGGTCCTGCAACTTTATCCGCCTCCATCCAGTCTATTAATTGTTGCCGGGAAGCTAGAGTAAGTAG
TTCGCCAGTTAATAGTTTGCGCAACGTTGTTGCCATTGCTACAGGCATCGTGGTGTCACGCTCGTCGTTT
GGTATGGCTTCATTCAGCTCCGGTTCCCAACGATCAAGGCGAGTTACATGATCCCCCATGTTGTGCAAAA
AAGCGGTTAGCTCCTTCGGTCCTCCGATCGTTGTCAGAAGTAAGTTGGCCGCAGTGTTATCACTCATGGT
TATGGCAGCACTGCATAATTCTCTTACTGTCATGCCATCCGTAAGATGCTTTTCTGTGACTGGTGAGTAC
TCAACCAAGTCATTCTGAGAATAGTGTATGCGGCGACCGAGTTGCTCTTGCCCGGCGTCAATACGGGATA
ATACCGCGCCACATAGCAGAACTTTAAAAGTGCTCATCATTGGAAAACGTTCTTCGGGGCGAAAACTCTC
AAGGATCTTACCGCTGTTGAGATCCAGTTCGATGTAACCCACTCGTGCACCCAACTGATCTTCAGCATCT
TTTACTTTCACCAGCGTTTCTGGGTGAGCAAAAACAGGAAGGCAAAATGCCGCAAAAAAGGGAATAAGGG
CGACACGGAAATGTTGAATACTCATACTCTTCCTTTTTCAATATTATTGAAGCATTTATCAGGGTTATTG
TCTCATGAGCGGATACATATTTGAATGTATTTAGAAAAATAAACAAATAGGGGTTCCGCGCACATTTCCC
CGAAAAGTGCCACCTGACGTCTAAGAAACCATTATTATCATGACATTAACCTATAAAAATAGGCGTATCA
CGAGGCCCTTTCGTCTCGCGCGTTTCGGTGATGACGGTGAAAACCTCTGACACATGCAGCTCCCGGAGAC
GGTCACAGCTTGTCTGTAAGCGGATGCCGGGAGCAGACAAGCCCGTCAGGGCGCGTCAGCGGGTGTTGGC
GGGTGTCGGGGCTGGCTTAACTATGCGGCATCAGAGCAGATTGTACTGAGAGTGCACCATATG
Features (pLannotate 1.2.2; 19 found; start..end, strand, type, name):
      1..74      +  promoter       PLtetO-1 promoter: modified phage lambda PL promoter with tet operator sites (Lutz and Bujard, 1997)
    104..817     +  CDS            GFPmut2: GFPmut2 is a basic (constitutively fluorescent) green fluorescent protein published in 1996, derived from Aequorea victoria. It is reported to be a very rapidly-maturing weak dimer.
    830..873     -  terminator     rrnB T1 terminator: Escherichia coli rrnB; transcription terminator T1 from the E. coli rrnB gene
    870..935     +  CDS            sspB (fragment): SSPB_ECOLI - Experimental evidence at protein level: Swiss-Prot protein existence level 1. Also stimulates degradation of the N-terminus of RseA (residues 1-108, alone or in complex with sigma-E) by ClpX-ClpP in a non-ssrA-mediated fashion. From Escherichia coli (strain K12).
   1032..1652    +  CDS            tetR: TETR2_ECOLX - Experimental evidence at protein level: Swiss-Prot protein existence level 1. TetR is the repressor of the tetracycline resistance element; its N-terminal region forms a helix-turn-helix structure and binds DNA. Binding of tetracycline to TetR reduces the repressor affinity for the tetracycline resistance gene (tetA) promoter operator sites. From Escherichia coli.
   1659..1676    -  misc_feature   MCS (fragment): pBluescript multiple cloning site
   1700..1746    +  terminator     rrnB T1 terminator: transcription terminator T1 from the E. coli rrnB gene
   1789..1805    -  protein_bind   lac operator: The lac repressor binds to the lac operator to inhibit transcription in E. coli. This inhibition can be relieved by adding lactose or isopropyl-β-D-thiogalactopyranoside (IPTG). lac repressor encoded by lacI
   1813..1843    -  promoter       lac promoter: promoter for the E. coli lac operon
   1858..1879    -  protein_bind   CAP binding site: CAP binding activates transcription in the presence of cAMP. E. coli catabolite activator protein
   1892..1984    -  CDS            lacI (fragment): lac repressor; lacI; The lac repressor binds to the lac operator to inhibit transcription in E. coli. This inhibition can be relieved by adding lactose or isopropyl-β-D-thiogalactopyranoside (IPTG).
   1986..2119    -  rep_origin     RSF ori (fragment): Plasmids containing the RSF 1030 origin of replication can be propagated in E. coli cells that contain additional plasmids with compatible origins.
   2156..2177    +  misc_feature   bom (fragment): basis of mobility region from pBR322
   2276..2331    -  rep_origin     RSF ori (fragment): Plasmids containing the RSF 1030 origin of replication can be propagated in E. coli cells that contain additional plasmids with compatible origins.
   2419..2964    -  rep_origin     p15A ori: Plasmids containing the medium-copy-number p15A origin of replication can be propagated in E. coli cells that contain a second plasmid with the ColE1 origin.
   3155..4015    -  CDS            AmpR: β-lactamase; bla; confers resistance to ampicillin, carbenicillin, and related antibiotics
   4016..4120    -  promoter       AmpR promoter: bla
   4215..4250    +  CDS            rop (fragment): Rop protein, which maintains plasmids at low copy number; rop
   4352..4403    +  misc_feature   bom (fragment): basis of mobility region from pBR322
