[The description below was written by a language model from this plasmid's Addgene catalogue record and pLannotate feature annotations shown in this document.]
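Description:
pZH521 is a bacterial expression plasmid for tetracycline-inducible gene expression in Escherichia coli, built on a pUC57 backbone in which the original origin has been replaced with p15A. The 4.4 kb plasmid is therefore maintained at low to medium copy and is compatible with ColE1-type plasmids. Selection is by ampicillin, through the β-lactamase gene and its native promoter. Short annotated fragments of lacI, the lac promoter/operator, the CAP site, rop, bom and RSF-type origin sequence appear to be backbone remnants or partial homology matches rather than functional modules.

The payload is a compact two-gene regulatory circuit. A PLtetO-1 promoter, the phage lambda PL promoter carrying tet operator sites, drives a 714 bp GFPmut2 open reading frame, a rapidly maturing green fluorescent protein derived from Aequorea victoria GFP. According to the record, translation starts from a weak ribosome binding site, which keeps output per transcript low. An rrnB T1 terminator element lies just downstream of GFPmut2. It is followed by a tetR coding sequence, which is closed by a second rrnB T1 terminator. The record describes TetR expression as constitutive, but the feature table does not annotate the promoter responsible. TetR binds the operators in PLtetO-1 and represses GFPmut2 until tetracycline or an analogue lowers its affinity for the operators. A short sspB match between the two genes is probably incidental.

The plasmid comes from work on an E. coli expression system with very low cell-to-cell variation. It serves both as a fluorescent reporter of induction and as a template, since the GFPmut2 ORF can be replaced with a gene of interest by isothermal (Gibson) assembly.
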