Addgene plasmid #102674: pZH521
Purpose: Tetracycline inducible expression of GFPmut2 with constitutive TetR; weak ribosome binding site; GFPmut2 ORF can be replaced with gene of interest by isothermal assembly
Depositing lab: Zach Hensel. Depositing organization: Universidade Nova de Lisboa, Instituto de Tecnologia Quimica e Biologica Antonio Xavier NOVA (ITQB NOVA). Publication: A plasmid-based Escherichia coli gene expression system with cell-to-cell variation below the extrinsic noise limit. Hensel Z. PLoS One. 2017 Oct 30;12(10):e0187259. doi: 10.1371/journal.pone.0187259. eCollection 2017. PONE-D-17-11810 PubMed 29084263.
Backbone
  Vector backbone: pUC57 (ori changed to p15A)
  Backbone manufacturer: Genewiz
  Vector type: Bacterial Expression
Growth in bacteria
  Bacterial resistance: Ampicillin, 100 μg/mL
  Growth temperature: 37°C
  Growth strain: DH5alpha
  Copy number: Low Copy
Gene/Insert
  Gene/Insert name: GFPmut2
  Species: Synthetic
  Insert size (bp): 714
  Cloning method: Gibson Cloning
Terms and licenses: Academic/Nonprofit Terms; Industry Terms: Not Available to Industry
Depositor comments: Additional Insert: TetR . Please visit https://www.biorxiv.org/content/early/2017/09/23/192963 for bioRxiv preprint.
How to cite: pZH521 was a gift from Zach Hensel (Addgene plasmid # 102674 ; http://n2t.net/addgene:102674 ; RRID:Addgene_102674)
