>Addgene plasmid #102674 | pZH521 | depositor partial sequence | sequence record 194047 | sequencing results
NNNNNNNNNNNNNNNGCTGCTCTACACCTAGCTTCTGGGCGAGTTTACGGGTTGTTAAACCTTCGATTCC
GACCTCATTAAGCAGCTCTAATGCGCTGTTAATCACTTTACTTTTATCTAATCTAGACATGGTGAAATCC
TCCTAAAGTTAAACAAAATTATTTGTAGAGGGAAACCGTTGTGGTCTCCCTGAATATATATTACGAGCCT
TATGCATGCCCGTAAAGTTATCCAGCAACCACTCATAGACCTAGGGCAGCAGATAGGGACGACGTGGTGT
TAGCTGTGATAAAACGAAAGGCCCAGTCTTTCGACTGAGCCTTTCGTTTTATGCTAGATTATTATTTGTA
TAGTTCATCCATGCCATGTGTAATCCCAGCAGCTGTTACAAACTCAAGAAGGACCATGTGGTCTCTCTTT
TCGTTGGGATCTTTCGAAAGGGCAGATTGTGTGGACAGGTAATGGTTGTCTGGTAAAAGGACAGGGCCAT
CGCCAATTGGAGTATTTTGTTGATAATGGTCTGCTAGTTGAACGCTTCCATCTTCAATGTTGTGTCTAAT
TTTGAAGTTAACTTTGATTCCATTCTTTTGTTTGTCTGCCATGATGTATACATTGTGTGAGTTATAGTTG
TATTCCAATTTGTGTCCAAGAATGTTTCCATCTTCTTTAAAATCAATACCTTTTAACTCGATTCTATTAA
CAAGGGTATCACCTTCAAACTTGACTTCAGCACGTGTCTTGTAGTTCCCGTCATCTTTGAAAAATATAGT
TCTTTCCTGTACATAACCTTCGGGCATGGCACTCTTGAAAAAGTCATGCTGTTTCATATGATCTGGGTAT
CTCGCAAAGCATTGAAGACCATACGCGAAAGTAGTGACAAGTGTTGGCCATGGAACAGGTAGTTTTCCAG
TAGTGCAAATAAATTTAAGGGTAAGTTTTCCGTATGTTGCATCACCTTCACCCTCTCCACTGACAGAAAA
TTTGTGCCCATTAACATCACCATCTAATTCAACAAGAATTGGGACAACTCCAGTGAAAAGTTCTTCTCCT
TTACTCATGCGGTACCTTTCTCGAATTTAATGAATTCGGTCAGTGCGTCCTGCTGATGTGCTCAGTATCT
CTATCACTGATAGGGATGTCAATCTCTATCACTGATAGGGACATATGGTGCACTCTCAGTACAATCTGCT
CTGATGCCGCATAGTTAAGCCAGCCCCGACACCCGCCAAAACCCGGTGAACGGCCCTGAAGGGTTTGTCG
GCTCCGGCATCCGCTTAANNAAAAACTTGGACCGTCTCCGGGAACTTCATGGTGCAAGAGGTTTCCCCNN
CATCACCAAAACCCCCNNAACAAAAGGTCA
